>Addgene plasmid #22969 | pCF CREB M1 | addgene full sequence | sequence record 228486 | Addgene NGS Result
GACATTGATTATTGACTAGTTATTAATAGTAATCAATTACGGGGTCATTAGTTCATAGCCCATATATGGA
GTTCCGCGTTACATAACTTACGGTAAATGGCCCGCCTGGCTGACCGCCCAACGACCCCCGCCCATTGACG
TCAATAATGACGTATGTTCCCATAGTAACGCCAATAGGGACTTTCCATTGACGTCAATGGGTGGAGTATT
TACGGTAAACTGCCCACTTGGCAGTACATCAAGTGTATCATATGCCAAGTACGCCCCCTATTGACGTCAA
TGACGGTAAATGGCCCGCCTGGCATTATGCCCAGTACATGACCTTATGGGACTTTCCTACTTGGCAGTAC
ATCTACGTATTAGTCATCGCTATTACCATGGTGATGCGGTTTTGGCAGTACATCAATGGGCGTGGATAGC
GGTTTGACTCACGGGGATTTCCAAGTCTCCACCCCATTGACGTCAATGGGAGTTTGTTTTGGCACCAAAA
TCAACGGGACTTTCCAAAATGTCGTAACAACTCCGCCCCATTGACGCAAATGGGCGGTAGGCGTGTACGG
TGGGAGGTCTATATAAGCAGAGCTCTCTGGCTAACTAGAGAACCCACTGCTTACTGGCTTATCGAAATTA
ATACGACTCACTATAGGGAGACCCAAGCTCCACAATTCGGGCGGCGGCTGCTGCTGCCTGTGGCCCGGGC
GGCTGGGAGAAGCCGAGTGTTGGTGAGTGACGCGGCGGAGGTGTAGTTTGACGCGGTGTGTTACGTGGGG
GAGAGAATAAAACTCCAGCGAGATCCGGGCCGCGAACGAAAGCAGTGACGGAGGAGCTTGTACCACCGGT
GACTAGATGACCATGGACTACAAGGACGACGATGACAAGCTGCAGGAATTCGGATCCGACTCTGGAGCAG
ACAACCAGCAGAGTGGAGATGCTGCTGTAACAGAAGCTGAAAGTCAACAAATGACAGTTCAAGCCCAGCC
ACAGATTGCCACATTAGCCCAGGTATCCATGCCAGCAGCTCATGCGACGTCATCTGCTCCCACTGTAACC
TTAGTGCAGCTGCCCAATGGGCAGACAGTCCAGGTCCATGGGGTCATCCAGGCGGCCCAGCCATCAGTTA
TTCAGTCTCCACAAGTCCAAACAGTTCAGTCTTCCTGTAAGGACTTAAAAAGACTTTTCTCCGGAACTCA
GATTTCAACTATTGCAGAAAGTGAAGATTCACAGGAGTCTGTGGATAGTGTAACTGATTCCCAAAAACGA
AGGGAAATCCTTTCAAGGAGGCCTGCCTACAGGAAAATTTTGAATGACTTATCTTCTGATGCACCAGGGG
TGCCAAGGATTGAAGAAGAAAAATCAGAAGAAGAGACTTCAGCCCCTGCCATCACCACTGTAACAGTGCC
AACCCCGATTTACCAAACTAGCAGTGGGCAGTATATTGCCATTACCCAGGGAGGAGCAATACAGCTGGCT
AACAATGGTACCGATGGGGTACAGGGCCTGCAGACATTAACCATGACCAATGCAGCTGCCACTCAGCCGG
GTACTACCATTCTACAATATGCACAGACCACTGATGGACAGCAGATTCTAGTGCCCAGCAACCAAGTTGT
TGTTCAAGCTGCCTCTGGTGATGTACAAACATACCAGATTCGCACAGCACCCACTAGCACCATTGCCCCT
GGAGTTGTTATGGCGTCCTCCCCAGCACTTCCTACACAGCCTGCTGAAGAAGCAGCACGAAAGAGAGAGG
TTCGTCTAATGAAGAACAGGGAAGCAGCAAGAGAATGTCGTAGAAAGAAGAAAGAATATGTGAAATGTTT
AGAGAACAGAGTGGCAGTGCTTGAAAACCAAAACAAAACATTGATTGAGGAGCTAAAAGCACTTAAGGAC
CTTTACTGCCACAAGTCAGATTAATTTGGGATTTAAATTTTCACCTATTGTGGTGGAAAATGGACTGGAT
TGGGGGTACCGTCGAGCATGCATCTAGAGGGCCCTATTCTATAGTGTCACCTAAATGCTAGAGCTCGCTG
ATCAGCCTCGACTGTGCCTTCTAGTTGCCAGCCATCTGTTGTTTGCCCCTCCCCCGTGCCTTCCTTGACC
CTGGAAGGTGCCACTCCCACTGTCCTTTCCTAATAAAATGAGGAAATTGCATCGCATTGTCTGAGTAGGT
GTCATTCTATTCTGGGGGGTGGGGTGGGGCAGGACAGCAAGGGGGAGGATTGGGAAGACAATAGCAGGCA
TGCTGGGGATGCGGTGGGCTCTATGGCTTCTGAGGCGGAAAGAACCAGCTGGGGCTCTAGGGGGTATCCC
C
[124 nt withheld, positions 2312-2435]
C
[91 nt withheld, positions 2437-2527]
A
[49 nt withheld, positions 2529-2577]
CCTTTGACGTTGGAGTCCACGTTCTTT
[37 nt withheld, positions 2605-2641]
ACCCTATCTCGGTCTATTCTTTTGATTTATAAGGGATTTTGCCGATTTCGGCCTATTGGTTAAAAAATGA
GCTGATTTAACAAAAATTTAACGCGAATTAATTCTGTGGAATGTGTGTCAGTTAGGGTGTGGAAAGTCCC
CAGGCTCCCCAGCAGGCAGAAGTATGCAAAGCATGCATCTCAATTAGTCAGCAACCAGGTGTGGAAAGTC
CCCAGGCTCCCCAGCAGGCAGAAGTATGCAAAGCATGCATCTCAATTAGTCAGCAACCATAGTCCCGCCC
CTAACTCCGCCCATCCCGCCCCTAACTCCGCCCAGTTCCGCCCATTCTCCGCCCCATGGCTGACTAATTT
TTTTTATTTATGCAGAGGCCGAGGCCGCCTCTGCCTCTGAGCTATTCCAGAAGTAGTGAGGAGGCTTTTT
TGGAGGCCTAGGCTTTTGCAAAAAGCTCCCGGGAGCTTGTATATCCATTTTCGGATCTGATCAAGAGACA
GGATGAGGATCGTTTCGCATGATTGAACAAGATGGATTGCACGCAGGTTCTCCGGCCGCTTGGGTGGAGA
GGCTATTCGGCTATGACTGGGCACAACAGACAATCGGCTGCTCTGATGCCGCCGTGTTCCGGCTGTCAGC
GCAGGGGCGCCCGGTTCTTTTTGTCAAGACCGACCTGTCCGGTGCCCTGAATGAACTGCAGGACGAGGCA
GCGCGGCTATCGTGGCTGGCCACGACGGGCGTTCCTTGCGCAGCTGTGCTCGACGTTGTCACTGAAGCGG
GAAGGGACTGGCTGCTATTGGGCGAAGTGCCGGGGCAGGATCTCCTGTCATCTCACCTTGCTCCTGCCGA
GAAAGTATCCATCATGGCTGATGCAATGCGGCGGCTGCATACGCTTGATCCGGCTACCTGCCCATTCGAC
CACCAAGCGAAACATCGCATCGAGCGAGCACGTACTCGGATGGAAGCCGGTCTTGTCGATCAGGATGATC
TGGACGAAGAGCATCAGGGGCTCGCGCCAGCCGAACTGTTCGCCAGGCTCAAGGCGCGCATGCCCGACGG
CGAGGATCTCGTCGTGACCCATGGCGATGCCTGCTTGCCGAATATCATGGTGGAAAATGGCCGCTTTTCT
GGATTCATCGACTGTGGCCGGCTGGGTGTGGCGGACCGCTATCAGGACATAGCGTTGGCTACCCGTGATA
TTGCTGAAGAGCTTGGCGGCGAATGGGCTGACCGCTTCCTCGTGCTTTACGGTATCGCCGCTCCCGATTC
GCAGCGCATCGCCTTCTATCGCCTTCTTGACGAGTTCTTCTGAGCGGGACTCTGGGGTTCGAAATGACCG
ACCAAGCGACGCCCAACCTGCCATCACGAGATTTCGATTCCACCGCCGCCTTCTATGAAAGGTTGGGCTT
CGGAATCGTTTTCCGGGACGCCGGCTGGATGATCCTCCAGCGCGGGGATCTCATGCTGGAGTTCTTCGCC
CACCCCAACTTGTTTATTGCAGCTTATAATGGTTACAAATAAAGCAATAGCATCACAAATTTCACAAATA
AAGCATTTTTTTCACTGCATTCTAGTTGTGGTTTGTCCAAACTCATCAATGTATCTTATCATGTCTGTAT
ACCGTCGACCTCTAGCTAGAGCTTGGCGTAATCATGGTCATAGCTGTTTCCTGTGTGAAATTGTTATCCG
CTCACAATTCCACACAACATACGAGCCGGAAGCATAAAGTGTAAAGCCTGGGGTGCCTAATGAGTGAGCT
AACTCACATTAATTGCGTTGCGCTCACTGCCCGCTTTCCAGTCGGGAAACCTGTCGTGCCAGCTGCATTA
ATGAATCGGCCAACGCGCGGGGAGAGGCGGTTTGCGTATTGGGCGCTCTTCCGCTTCCTCGCTCACTGAC
TCGCTGCGCTCGGTCGTTCGGCTGCGGCGAGCGGTATCAGCTCACTCAAAGGCGGTAATACGGTTATCCA
CAGAATCAGGGGATAACGCAGGAAAGAACATGTGAGCAAAAGGCCAGCAAAAGGCCAGGAACCGTAAAAA
GGCCGCGTTGCTGGCGTTTTTCCATAGGCTCCGCCCCCCTGACGAGCATCACAAAAATCGACGCTCAAGT
CAGAGGTGGCGAAACCCGACAGGACTATAAAGATACCAGGCGTTTCCCCCTGGAAGCTCCCTCGTGCGCT
CTCCTGTTCCGACCCTGCCGCTTACCGGATACCTGTCCGCCTTTCTCCCTTCGGGAAGCGTGGCGCTTTC
TCATAGCTCACGCTGTAGGTATCTCAGTTCGGTGTAGGTCGTTCGCTCCAAGCTGGGCTGTGTGCACGAA
CCCCCCGTTCAGCCCGACCGCTGCGCCTTATCCGGTAACTATCGTCTTGAGTCCAACCCGGTAAGACACG
ACTTATCGCCACTGGCAGCAGCCACTGGTAACAGGATTAGCAGAGCGAGGTATGTAGGCGGTGCTACAGA
GTTCTTGAAGTGGTGGCCTAACTACGGCTACACTAGAAGAACAGTATTTGGTATCTGCGCTCTGCTGAAG
CCAGTTACCTTCGGAAAAAGAGTTGGTAGCTCTTGATCCGGCAAACAAACCACCGCTGGTAGCGGTGGTT
TTTTTGTTTGCAAGCAGCAGATTACGCGCAGAAAAAAAGGATCTCAAGAAGATCCTTTGATCTTTTCTAC
GGGGTCTGACGCTCAGTGGAACGAAAACTCACGTTAAGGGATTTTGGTCATGAGATTATCAAAAAGGATC
TTCACCTAGATCCTTTTAAATTAAAAATGAAGTTTTAAATCAATCTAAAGTATATATGAGTAAACTTGGT
CTGACAGTTACCAATGCTTAATCAGTGAGGCACCTATCTCAGCGATCTGTCTATTTCGTTCATCCATAGT
TGCCTGACTCCCCGTCGTGTAGATAACTACGATACGGGAGGGCTTACCATCTGGCCCCAGTGCTGCAATG
ATACCGCGAGACCCACGCTCACCGGCTCCAGATTTATCAGCAATAAACCAGCCAGCCGGAAGGGCCGAGC
GCAGAAGTGGTCCTGCAACTTTATCCGCCTCCATCCAGTCTATTAATTGTTGCCGGGAAGCTAGAGTAAG
TAGTTCGCCAGTTAATAGTTTGCGCAACGTTGTTGCCATTGCTACAGGCATCGTGGTGTCACGCTCGTCG
TTTGGTATGGCTTCATTCAGCTCCGGTTCCCAACGATCAAGGCGAGTTACATGATCCCCCATGTTGTGCA
AAAAAGCGGTTAGCTCCTTCGGTCCTCCGATCGTTGTCAGAAGTAAGTTGGCCGCAGTGTTATCACTCAT
GGTTATGGCAGCACTGCATAATTCTCTTACTGTCATGCCATCCGTAAGATGCTTTTCTGTGACTGGTGAG
TACTCAACCAAGTCATTCTGAGAATAGTGTATGCGGCGACCGAGTTGCTCTTGCCCGGCGTCAATACGGG
ATAATACCGCGCCACATAGCAGAACTTTAAAAGTGCTCATCATTGGAAAACGTTCTTCGGGGCGAAAACT
CTCAAGGATCTTACCGCTGTTGAGATCCAGTTCGATGTAACCCACTCGTGCACCCAACTGATCTTCAGCA
TCTTTTACTTTCACCAGCGTTTCTGGGTGAGCAAAAACAGGAAGGCAAAATGCCGCAAAAAAGGGAATAA
GGGCGACACGGAAATGTTGAATACTCATACTCTTCCTTTTTCAATATTATTGAAGCATTTATCAGGGTTA
TTGTCTCATGAGCGGATACATATTTGAATGTATTTAGAAAAATAAACAAATAGGGGTTCCGCGCACATTT
CCCCGAAAAGTGCCACCTGACGTCGACGGATCGGGAGATCTCCCGATCCCCTATGGTGCACTCTCAGTAC
AATCTGCTCTGATGCCGCATAGTTAAGCCAGTATCTGCTCCCTGCTTGTGTGTTGGAGGTCGCTGAGTAG
TGCGCGAGCAAAATTTAAGCTACAACAAGGCAAGGCTTGACCGACAATTGCATGAAGAATCTGCTTAGGG
TTAGGCGTTTTGCGCTGCTTCGCGATGTACGGGCCAGATATACGCGTT
Features (pLannotate 1.2.2; 22 found; start..end, strand, type, name):
      1..380     +  enhancer       CMV enhancer: human cytomegalovirus immediate early enhancer
    381..584     +  promoter       CMV promoter: human cytomegalovirus (CMV) immediate early promoter
    580..613     +  LTR            5' LTR (truncated) (fragment): truncated 5' long terminal repeat (LTR) from HIV-1
    629..647     +  promoter       T7 promoter: promoter for bacteriophage T7 RNA polymerase
    859..879     +  CDS            FLAG (fragment): FLAG® epitope tag, followed by an enterokinase cleavage site
    898..1911    +  CDS            Creb1: CREB1_RAT - Also known as Creb-1. Experimental evidence at protein level: Swiss-Prot protein existence level 1. Phosphorylation-dependent transcription factor that stimulates transcription upon binding to the DNA cAMP response element (CRE), a sequence present in many viral and cellular promoters. Transcription activation is enhanced by the TORC coactivators which act independently of Ser-119 phosphorylation. Involved in different cellular processes including the synchronization of circadian rhythmicity and the differentiation of adipose cells (By similarity). From Rattus norvegicus (Rat).
   1998..2016    -  promoter       SP6 promoter: promoter for bacteriophage SP6 RNA polymerase
   2042..2266    +  polyA_signal   bGH poly(A) signal: bovine growth hormone polyadenylation signal
   2270..2291    +  promoter       SV40 promoter (fragment): SV40 enhancer and early promoter
   2312..2740    +  rep_origin     f1 ori (sequence partly withheld): f1 bacteriophage origin of replication; arrow indicates direction of (+) strand synthesis
   2754..3083    +  promoter       SV40 promoter: SV40 enhancer and early promoter
   3150..3941    +  CDS            neo: KKA2_KLEPN - Also known as kan, nptII. Experimental evidence at protein level: Swiss-Prot protein existence level 1. Resistance to kanamycin, neomycin, paromomycin, ribostamycin, butirosin and gentamicin B. From Klebsiella pneumoniae.
   3965..4123    +  CDS            ble (fragment): BLE_KLEPN - Experimental evidence at protein level: Swiss-Prot protein existence level 1. Binding protein with a strong affinity to the bleomycin family of antibiotics. Binds to CL990; an antimitotic-antibiotic compound. From Klebsiella pneumoniae.
   4118..4239    +  polyA_signal   SV40 poly(A) signal: SV40 polyadenylation signal
   4312..4328    -  protein_bind   lac operator: The lac repressor binds to the lac operator to inhibit transcription in E. coli. This inhibition can be relieved by adding lactose or isopropyl-β-D-thiogalactopyranoside (IPTG). lac repressor encoded by lacI
   4336..4366    -  promoter       lac promoter: promoter for the E. coli lac operon
   4381..4402    -  protein_bind   CAP binding site: CAP binding activates transcription in the presence of cAMP. E. coli catabolite activator protein
   4415..4507    -  CDS            lacI (fragment): lac repressor; lacI; The lac repressor binds to the lac operator to inhibit transcription in E. coli. This inhibition can be relieved by adding lactose or isopropyl-β-D-thiogalactopyranoside (IPTG).
   4690..5278    -  rep_origin     ori: high-copy-number ColE1/pMB1/pBR322/pUC origin of replication
   5449..6309    -  CDS            AmpR: β-lactamase; bla; confers resistance to ampicillin, carbenicillin, and related antibiotics
   6310..6414    -  promoter       AmpR promoter: bla
   6473..6525    -  misc_feature   bom (fragment): basis of mobility region from pBR322
