[The description below was written by a language model from this plasmid's Addgene catalogue record and pLannotate feature annotations shown in this document.]
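Description:
pCF CREB M1 is a mammalian expression plasmid, about 6.7 kb in the sequenced record, that encodes a phosphorylation-site mutant of rat CREB (Creb1) in the pCF backbone. It is propagated in E. coli through a high-copy ColE1/pUC-type origin with ampicillin selection from the β-lactamase gene, and it also carries an f1 phage origin. For selection in mammalian cells, an SV40 enhancer/early promoter drives a neomycin phosphotransferase gene terminated by an SV40 polyadenylation signal, which allows G418 selection of stable transfectants. The small fragments annotated as HIV-1 LTR, ble, lacI and bom, along with the lac promoter/operator region, appear to be backbone remnants or short sequence matches rather than functional parts of the design.

The expression cassette uses the human cytomegalovirus immediate-early enhancer and promoter, followed by an N-terminal FLAG epitope fused to the CREB coding sequence and a bovine growth hormone polyadenylation signal. The insert was cloned between EcoRI and XbaI sites, both of which are retained. T7 and SP6 phage promoters flank the insert and could serve for in vitro transcription or as sequencing primer sites. The M1 mutation changes serine 133 to alanine. Serine 133 is the residue whose phosphorylation in response to cAMP signalling normally enables CREB to recruit coactivators and activate transcription from cAMP response elements, so the alanine substitution gives a non-phosphorylatable protein. Such a mutant is typically used as an inactive or interfering control alongside wild-type or gain-of-function CREB. This fits the associated study of a constitutively active CREB mutant, and the FLAG tag allows detection or immunoprecipitation of the expressed protein.
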