Addgene plasmid #22969: pCF CREB M1
Depositing lab: Marc Montminy. Depositing organization: Salk Institute for Biological Studies. Publication: Characterization of a CREB gain-of-function mutant with constitutive transcriptional activity in vivo. Du K, Asahara H, Jhala US, Wagner BL, Montminy M. Mol Cell Biol. 2000 Jun . 20(12):4320-7. 10.1128/MCB.20.12.4320-4327.2000 PubMed 10825195.
Backbone
  Vector backbone: pCF
  Backbone size w/o insert (bp): 5000
  Vector type: Mammalian Expression
  Selectable markers: Neomycin (select with G418)
Growth in bacteria
  Bacterial resistance: Ampicillin, 100 μg/mL
  Growth temperature: 37°C
  Growth strain: DH5alpha
  Copy number: Unknown
Gene/Insert
  Gene/Insert name: CREB
  Species: R. norvegicus (rat)
  Mutation: Changed Serine 133 to Alanine
  Entrez Gene: Creb1 (a.k.a. Creb)
  Tag / fusion protein: FLAG (N terminal on insert)
  Cloning method: Restriction Enzyme; 5′ cloning site EcoRI (not destroyed); 3′ cloning site XbaI (not destroyed)
  Sequencing primers: 5′ CMV-F
Terms and licenses: Academic/Nonprofit Terms; Industry Terms: Not Available to Industry
How to cite: pCF CREB M1 was a gift from Marc Montminy (Addgene plasmid # 22969 ; http://n2t.net/addgene:22969 ; RRID:Addgene_22969)
