>Addgene plasmid #22969 | pCF CREB M1 | addgene partial sequence | sequence record 28866 | 22969 with T7
TGCTGCTGCCTGTGGCCCGGGCGGCTGGGAGAAGCCGAGTGTTGGTGAGTGACGCGGCGGAGGTGTAGTT
TGACGCGGTGTGTTACGTGGGGGAGAGAATAAAACTCCAGCGAGATCCGGGCCGCGAACGAAAGCAGTGA
CGGAGGAGCTTGTACCACCGGTGACTAGATGACCATGGACTACAAGGACGACGATGACAAGCTGCAGGAA
TTCGGATCCGACTCTGGAGCAGACAACCAGCAGAGTGGAGATGCTGCTGTAACAGAAGCTGAAAGTCAAC
AAATGACAGTTCAAGCCCAGCCACAGATTGCCACATTAGCCCAGGTATCCATGCCAGCAGCTCATGCGAC
GTCATCTGCTCCCACTGTAACCTTAGTGCAGCTGCCCAATGGGCAGACAGTCCAGGTCCATGGGGTCATC
CAGGCGGCCCAGCCATCAGTTATTCAGTCTCCACAAGTCCAAACAGTTCAGTCTTCCTGTAAGGACTTAA
AAAGACTTTTCTCCGGAACTCAGATTTCAACTATTGCAGAAAGTGAAGATTCACAGGAGTCTGTGGATAG
TGTAACTGATTCCCAAAAACGAAGGGAAATCCTTTCAAGGAGGCCTGCCTACAGGAAAATTTTGAATGAC
TTATCTTCTGATGCACCAGGGGTGCCAAGGATTGAAGAA
