>Addgene plasmid #22969 | pCF CREB M1 | addgene partial sequence | sequence record 28867 | 22969 with CMV-F
AGCTCTCTGGCTAACTAGAGAACCCACTGCTTACTGGCTTATCGAAATTAATACGACTCACTATAGGGAG
ACCCAAGCTCCACAATTCGGGCGGCGGCTGCTGCTGCCTGTGGCCCGGGCGGCTGGGAGAAGCCGAGTGT
TGGTGAGTGACGCGGCGGAGGTGTAGTTTGACGCGGTGTGTTACGTGGGGGAGAGAATAAAACTCCAGCG
AGATCCGGGCCGCGAACGAAAGCAGTGACGGAGGAGCTTGTACCACCGGTGACTAGATGACCATGGACTA
CAAGGACGACGATGACAAGCTGCAGGAATTCGGATCCGACTCTGGAGCAGACAACCAGCAGAGTGGAGAT
GCTGCTGTAACAGAAGCTGAAAGTCAACAAATGACAGTTCAAGCCCAGCCACAGATTGCCACATTAGCCC
AGGTATCCATGCCAGCAGCTCATGCGACGTCATCTGCTCCCACTGTAACCTTAGTGCAGCTGCCCAATGG
GCAGACAGTCCAGGTCCATGGGGTCATCCAGGCGGCCCAGCCATCAGTTATTCAGTCTCCACAAGTCCAA
ACAGTTCAGTCTTCCTGTAAGGACTTAAAAAGACTTTTCTCCGGAACTCAGATTTCAACTATTGCAGAAA
GTGA
